>Addgene plasmid #129306 | pT2MP.EF-QNA | depositor full sequence | sequence record 248242 | pT2MP.EF-QNA sequence 10118 bps
CTAAATTGTAAGCGTTAATATTTTGTTAAAATTCGCGTTAAATTTTTGTTAAATCAGCTCATTTTTTAAC
CAATAGGCCGAAATCGGCAAAATCCCTTATAAATCAAAAGAATAGACCGAGATAGGGT
[37 nt withheld, positions 129-165]
AAAGAACGTGGACTCCAACGTCAAAGG
[49 nt withheld, positions 193-241]
T
[91 nt withheld, positions 243-333]
G
[124 nt withheld, positions 335-458]
CCCATTCGCCATTCAGGCTGCGCAACTGTTGGGAAGGGCGATCGGTGCGGGCCTCTTCGCTATTACGCCA
GCTGGCGAAAGGGGGATGTGCTGCAAGGCGATTAAGTTGGGTAACGCCAGGGTTTTCCCAGTCACGACGT
TGTAAAACGACGGCCAGTGAATTGTAATACGACTCACTATAGGGCGAATTGGGTACCAGAGGTGTAAAGT
ACTTGAGTAATTTTACTTGATTACTGTACTTAAGTATTATTTTTGGGGATTTTTACTTTACTTGAGTACA
ATTAAAAATCAATACTTTTACTTTTACTTAATTACATTTTTTTAGAAAAAAAAGTACTTTTTACTCCTTA
CAATTTTATTTACAGTCAAAAAGTACTTATTTTTTGGAGATCACTTGTCGAGTAGGGATAACAGGGTAAT
GATCCCCCGGGCTGCAGTCGCGACGCGTCCTAGAGGGACAGCCCCCCCCCAAAGCCCCCAGGGATGTAAT
TACGTCCCTCCCCCGCTAGGGGGCAGCAGCGAGCCGCCCGGGGCTCCGCTCCGGTCCGGCGCTCCCCCCG
CATCCCCGAGCCGGCAGCGTGCGGGGACAGCCCGGGCACGGGGAAGGTGGCACGGGATCGCTTTCCTCTG
AACGCTTCTCGCTGCTCTTTGAGCCTGCAGACACCTGGGGGGATACGGGGAAAAAGCTTTAGGCTGAAAG
AGAGATTTAGAATGACAGAATCATAGAACGGCCTGGGTTGCAAAGGAGCACAGTGCTCATCCAGATCCAA
CCCCCTGCTATGTGCAGGGTCATCAACCAGCAGCCCAGGCTGCCCAGAGCCACATCCAGCCTGGCCTTGA
ATGCCTGCAGGGATGGGGCATCCACAGCCTCCTTGGGCAACCTGTTCAGTGCGTCACCACCCTCTGGGGG
AAAAACTGCCTCCTCATATCCAACCCAAACCTCCCCTGTCTCAGTGTAAAGCCATTCCCCCTTGTCCTAT
CAAGGGGGAGTTTGCTGTGACATTGTTGGTCTGGGGTGACACATGTTTGCCAATTCAGTGCATCACGGAG
AGGCAGATCTTGGGGATAAGGAAGTGCAGGACAGCATGGACGTGGGACATGCAGGTGTTGAGGGCTCTGG
GACACTCTCCAAGTCACAGCGTTCAGAACAGCCTTAAGGATAAGAAGATAGGATAGAAGGACAAAGAGCA
AGTTAAAACCCAGCATGGAGAGGAGCACAAAAAGGCCACAGACACTGCTGGTCCCTGTGTCTGAGCCTGC
ATGTTTGATGGTGTCTGGATGCAAGCAGAAGGGGTGGAAGAGCTTGCCTGGAGAGATACAGCTGGGTCAG
TAGGACTGGGACAGGCAGCTGGAGAATTGCCATGTAGATGTTCATACAATCGTCAAATCATGAAGGCTGG
AAAAGCCCTCCAAGATCCCCAAGACCAACCCCAACCCACCCACCGTGCCCACTGGCCATGTCCCTCAGTG
CCACATCCCCACAGTTCTTCATCACCTCCAGGGACGGTGACCCCCCCACCTCCGTGGGCAGCTGTGCCAC
TGCAGCACCGCTCTTTGGAGAAGGTAAATCTTGCTAAATCCAGCCCGACCCTCCCCTGGCACAACGTAAG
GCCATTATCTCTCATCCAACTCCAGGACGGAGTCAGTGAGGATGGGGCTCTAGGAATAAAATATCTTTAT
TTTCATTACATCTGTGTGTTGGTTTTTTGTGTGGTCGACATTGATTATTGACTAGATCATCGCGTGAGGC
TCCGGTGCCCGTCAGTGGGCAGAGCGCACATCGCCCACAGTCCCCGAGAAGTTGGGGGGAGGGGTCGGCA
ATTGAACCGGTGCCTAGAGAAGGTGGCGCGGGGTAAACTGGGAAAGTGATGTCGTGTACTGGCTCCGCCT
TTTTCCCGAGGGTGGGGGAGAACCGTATATAAGTGCAGTAGTCGCCGTGAACGTTCTTTTTCGCAACGGG
TTTGCCGCCAGAACACAGGTAAGTGCCGTGTGTGGTTCCCGCGGGCCTGGCCTCTTTACGGGTTATGGCC
CTTGCGTGCCTTGAATTACTTCCACGCCCCTGGCTGCAGTACGTGATTCTTGATCCCGAGCTTCGGGTTG
GAAGTGGGTGGGAGAGTTCGAGGCCTTGCGCTTAAGGAGCCCCTTCGCCTCGTGCTTGAGTTGAGGCCTG
GCCTGGGCGCTGGGGCCGCCGCGTGCGAATCTGGTGGCACCTTCGCGCCTGTCTCGCTGCTTTCGATAAG
TCTCTAGCCATTTAAAATTTTTGATGACCTGCTGCGACGCTTTTTTTCTGGCAAGATAGTCTTGTAAATG
CGGGCCAAGATCTGCACACTGGTATTTCGGTTTTTGGGGCCGCGGGCGGCGACGGGGCCCGTGCGTCCCA
GCGCACATGTTCGGCGAGGCGGGGCCTGCGAGCGCGGCCACCGAGAATCGGACGGGGGTAGTCTCAAGCT
GGCCGGCCTGCTCTGGTGCCTGGCCTCGCGCCGCCGTGTATCGCCCCGCCCTGGGCGGCAAGGCTGGCCC
GGTCGGCACCAGTTGCGTGAGCGGAAAGATGGCCGCTTCCCGGCCCTGCTGCAGGGAGCTCAAAATGGAG
GACGCGGCGCTCGGGAGAGCGGGCGGGTGAGTCACCCACACAAAGGAAAAGGGCCTTTCCGTCCTCAGCC
GTCGCTTCATGTGACTCCACGGAGTACCGGGCGCCGTCCAGGCACCTCGATTAGTTCTCGAGCTTTTGGA
GTACGTCGTCTTTAGGTTGGGGGGAGGGGTTTTATGCGATGGAGTTTCCCCACACTGAGTGGGTGGAGAC
TGAAGTTAGGCCAGCTTGGCACTTGATGTAATTCTCCTTGGAATTTGCCCTTTTTGAGTTTGGATCTTGG
TTCATTCTCAAGCCTCAGACAGTGGTTCAAAGTTTTTTTCTTCCATTTCAGGTGTCGTGAGGAATTCTGC
AGTCGACGGTACCGCGGGCCCGGGATCCACCGGTCGCCACCATGGTGAAAACTGTGAAAGTGAATATAAC
AACCCCTGATGGGCCAGTCTACGACGCTGATATCGAGATGGTGTCCGTGCGGGCCGAGAGTGGTGATCTC
GGCATCCTCCCCGGTCACATTCCCACAAAGGCCCCACTGAAGATCGGAGCTGTGCGGCTGAAGAAGGACG
GCCAAACCGAGATGGTCGCAGTCTCAGGCGGCACTGTTGAAGTGCGGCCTGACCACGTTACCATTAATGC
TCAAGCCGCTGAAACAGCCGAAGGAATCGACAAAGAGAGAGCAGAAGCCGCAAGACAGAGGGCCCAGGAG
CGGCTGAACTCTCAAACCCGTTACAACAGCCACAACGTCTATATCATGGCCGACAAGCAGAAGAACGGCA
TCAAGGTGAACTTCAAGATCCGCCACAACATCGAGGACGGCAGCGTGCAGCTCGCCGACCACTACCAGCA
GAACACCCCCATCGGCGACGGCCCCGTGCTGCTGCCCGACAACCACTACCTGAGCACCCAGTCCAAGCTG
AGCAAAGACCCCAACGAGAAGCGCGATCACATGGTCCTGCTGGAGTTCGTGACCGCCGCCGGGATCACTC
TCGGCATGGACGAGCTGTACAAGGGTGGCACCGGAGGGAGCATGGTGAGCAAGGGCGAGGAGCTGTTCAC
CGGGGTGGTGCCCATCCTGGTCGAGCTGGACGGCGACGTAAACGGCCACAAGTTCAGCGTGTCCGGCGAG
GGCGAGGGCGATGCCACCTACGGCAAGCTGACCCTGAAGTTCATCTGCACCACCGGCAAGCTGCCCGTGC
CCTGGCCCACCCTCGTGACCACCCTGACCTACGGCGTGCAGTGCTTCAGCCGCTACCCCGACCACATGAA
GCAGCACGACTTCTTCAAGTCCGCCATGCCCGAAGGCTACGTCCAGGAGCGCACCATCTTCTTCAAGGAC
GACGGCAACTACAAGACCCGCGCCGAGGTGAAGTTCGAGGGCGACACCCTGGTGAACCGCATCGAGCTGA
AGGGCATCGACTTCAAGGAGGACGGCAACATCCTGGGGCACAAGCTGGAGTACAACCTGGGTGACACCGA
TATTCGCCGGGCCGAGCTGGCACTGCAGAAGGCCCTGAACAAGCTGGACGTGGCTGGGAAGGCAAACTGA
GCGGCCGCTCGATAAGCTTGATCGATGATCTAGAGCTCGCTGATCAGCCTCGACTGTGCCTTCTAGTTGC
CAGCCATCTGTTGTTTGCCCCTCCCCCGTGCCTTCCTTGACCCTGGAAGGTGCCACTCCCACTGTCCTTT
CCTAATAAAATGAGGAAATTGCATCGCATTGTCTGAGTAGGTGTCATTCTATTCTGGGGGGTGGGGTGGG
GCAGGACAGCAAGGGGGAGGATTGGGAAGACAATAGCAGGCATGCTGGGGATGCGGTGGGCTCTATGGCT
TCTGAGGCGGAAAGAACCTGCAGCTTTTCCCAAGGCAGTCTGGAGCATGCGCTTTAGCAGCCCCGCTGGG
CACTTGGCGCTACACAAGTGGCCTCTGGCCTCGCACACATTCCACATCCACCGGTAGGCGCCAACCGGCT
CCGTTCTTTGGTGGCCCCTTCGCGCCACCTTCTACTCCTCCCCTAGTCAGGAAGTTCCCCCCCGCCCCGC
AGCTCGCGTCGTGCAGGACGTGACAAATGGAAGTAGCACGTCTCACTAGTCTCGTGCAGATGGACAGCAC
CGCTGAGCAATGGAAGCGGGTAGGCCTTTGGGGCAGCGGCCAATAGCAGCTTTGCTCCTTCGCTTTCTGG
GCTCAGAGGCTGGGAAGGGGTGGGTCCGGGGGCGGGCTCAGGGGCGGGCTCAGGGGCGGGGCGGGCGCCC
GAAGGTCCTCCGGAGGCCCGGCATTCTGCACGCTTCAAAAGCGCACGTCTGCCGCGCTGTTCTCCTCTTC
CTCATCTCCGGGCCTTTCGACCTGTGGCCACAACCATGACCGAGTACAAGCCCACGGTGCGCCTCGCCAC
CCGCGACGACGTCCCCAGGGCCGTACGCACCCTCGCCGCCGCGTTCGCCGACTACCCCGCCACGCGCCAC
ACCGTCGATCCGGACCGCCACATCGAGCGGGTCACCGAGCTGCAAGAACTCTTCCTCACGCGCGTCGGGC
TCGACATCGGCAAGGTGTGGGTCGCGGACGACGGCGCCGCGGTGGCGGTCTGGACCACGCCGGAGAGCGT
CGAAGCGGGGGCGGTGTTCGCCGAGATCGGCCCGCGCATGGCCGAGTTGAGCGGTTCCCGGCTGGCCGCG
CAGCAACAGATGGAAGGCCTCCTGGCGCCGCACCGGCCCAAGGAGCCCGCGTGGTTCCTGGCCACCGTCG
GCGTCTCGCCCGACCACCAGGGCAAGGGTCTGGGCAGCGCCGTCGTGCTCCCCGGAGTGGAGGCGGCCGA
GCGCGCCGGGGTGCCCGCCTTCCTGGAGACCTCCGCGCCCCGCAACCTCCCCTTCTACGAGCGGCTCGGC
TTCACCGTCACCGCCGACGTCGAGGTGCCCGAAGGACCGCGCACCTGGTGCATGACCCGCAAGCCCGGTG
CCTGACGCCCGCCCCACGACCCGCAGCGCCCGACCGAAAGGAGCGCACGACCCCATGCATCGATGATCTA
GAGCTCGCTGATCAGCCTCGACTGTGCCTTCTAGTTGCCAGCCATCTGTTGTTTGCCCCTCCCCCGTGCC
TTCCTTGACCCTGGAAGGTGCCACTCCCACTGTCCTTTCCTAATAAAATGAGGAAATTGCATCGCATTGT
CTGAGTAGGTGTCATTCTATTCTGGGGGGTGGGGTGGGGCAGGACAGCAAGGGGGAGGATTGGGAAGACA
ATAGCAGGCATGCTGGGGATGCGGTGGGCTCTATGGCTGCAGCCCAAGCTTGGCGTAATCATGGTCATAG
CTGTTTCCTGTGTGAAATTGTTATCCGCTCACAATTCCACACAACATACGAGCCGGAAGCATAAAGTGTA
AAGCCTGGGGTGCCTAATGAGTGAGCTAACTCACATTAATTGCGTTGCGCTCACTGCCCGCTTTCCAGTC
GGGAAACCTGTCGTGCCAGCGGATCCCTAGAGGGACAGCCCCCCCCCAAAGCCCCCAGGGATGTAATTAC
GTCCCTCCCCCGCTAGGGGGCAGCAGCGAGCCGCCCGGGGCTCCGCTCCGGTCCGGCGCTCCCCCCGCAT
CCCCGAGCCGGCAGCGTGCGGGGACAGCCCGGGCACGGGGAAGGTGGCACGGGATCGCTTTCCTCTGAAC
GCTTCTCGCTGCTCTTTGAGCCTGCAGACACCTGGGGGGATACGGGGAAAAAGCTTTAGGCTGAAAGAGA
GATTTAGAATGACAGAATCATAGAACGGCCTGGGTTGCAAAGGAGCACAGTGCTCATCCAGATCCAACCC
CCTGCTATGTGCAGGGTCATCAACCAGCAGCCCAGGCTGCCCAGAGCCACATCCAGCCTGGCCTTGAATG
CCTGCAGGGATGGGGCATCCACAGCCTCCTTGGGCAACCTGTTCAGTGCGTCACCACCCTCTGGGGGAAA
AACTGCCTCCTCATATCCAACCCAAACCTCCCCTGTCTCAGTGTAAAGCCATTCCCCCTTGTCCTATCAA
GGGGGAGTTTGCTGTGACATTGTTGGTCTGGGGTGACACATGTTTGCCAATTCAGTGCATCACGGAGAGG
CAGATCTTGGGGATAAGGAAGTGCAGGACAGCATGGACGTGGGACATGCAGGTGTTGAGGGCTCTGGGAC
ACTCTCCAAGTCACAGCGTTCAGAACAGCCTTAAGGATAAGAAGATAGGATAGAAGGACAAAGAGCAAGT
TAAAACCCAGCATGGAGAGGAGCACAAAAAGGCCACAGACACTGCTGGTCCCTGTGTCTGAGCCTGCATG
TTTGATGGTGTCTGGATGCAAGCAGAAGGGGTGGAAGAGCTTGCCTGGAGAGATACAGCTGGGTCAGTAG
GACTGGGACAGGCAGCTGGAGAATTGCCATGTAGATGTTCATACAATCGTCAAATCATGAAGGCTGGAAA
AGCCCTCCAAGATCCCCAAGACCAACCCCAACCCACCCACCGTGCCCACTGGCCATGTCCCTCAGTGCCA
CATCCCCACAGTTCTTCATCACCTCCAGGGACGGTGACCCCCCCACCTCCGTGGGCAGCTGTGCCACTGC
AGCACCGCTCTTTGGAGAAGGTAAATCTTGCTAAATCCAGCCCGACCCTCCCCTGGCACAACGTAAGGCC
ATTATCTCTCATCCAACTCCAGGACGGAGTCAGTGAGGATGGGGCTCTAGCCGGACCGACGCGTCTCGAT
AGGGATAACAGGGTAATTGATCCAATACTCAAGTACAATTTTAATGGAGTACTTTTTTACTTTTACTCAA
GTAAGATTCTAGCCAGATACTTTTACTTTTAATTGAGTAAAATTTTCCCTAAGTACTTGTACTTTCACTT
GAGTAAAATTTTTGAGTACTTTTTACACCTCTGGAGCTCCAGCTTTTGTTCCCTTTAGTGAGGGTTAATT
TCGAGCTTGGCGTAATCATGGTCATAGCTGTTTCCTGTGTGAAATTGTTATCCGCTCACAATTCCACACA
ACATACGAGCCGGAAGCATAAAGTGTAAAGCCTGGGGTGCCTAATGAGTGAGCTAACTCACATTAATTGC
GTTGCGCTCACTGCCCGCTTTCCAGTCGGGAAACCTGTCGTGCCAGCTGCATTAATGAATCGGCCAACGC
GCGGGGAGAGGCGGTTTGCGTATTGGGCGCTCTTCCGCTTCCTCGCTCACTGACTCGCTGCGCTCGGTCG
TTCGGCTGCGGCGAGCGGTATCAGCTCACTCAAAGGCGGTAATACGGTTATCCACAGAATCAGGGGATAA
CGCAGGAAAGAACATGTGAGCAAAAGGCCAGCAAAAGGCCAGGAACCGTAAAAAGGCCGCGTTGCTGGCG
TTTTTCCATAGGCTCCGCCCCCCTGACGAGCATCACAAAAATCGACGCTCAAGTCAGAGGTGGCGAAACC
CGACAGGACTATAAAGATACCAGGCGTTTCCCCCTGGAAGCTCCCTCGTGCGCTCTCCTGTTCCGACCCT
GCCGCTTACCGGATACCTGTCCGCCTTTCTCCCTTCGGGAAGCGTGGCGCTTTCTCATAGCTCACGCTGT
AGGTATCTCAGTTCGGTGTAGGTCGTTCGCTCCAAGCTGGGCTGTGTGCACGAACCCCCCGTTCAGCCCG
ACCGCTGCGCCTTATCCGGTAACTATCGTCTTGAGTCCAACCCGGTAAGACACGACTTATCGCCACTGGC
AGCAGCCACTGGTAACAGGATTAGCAGAGCGAGGTATGTAGGCGGTGCTACAGAGTTCTTGAAGTGGTGG
CCTAACTACGGCTACACTAGAAGGACAGTATTTGGTATCTGCGCTCTGCTGAAGCCAGTTACCTTCGGAA
AAAGAGTTGGTAGCTCTTGATCCGGCAAACAAACCACCGCTGGTAGCGGTGGTTTTTTTGTTTGCAAGCA
GCAGATTACGCGCAGAAAAAAAGGATCTCAAGAAGATCCTTTGATCTTTTCTACGGGGTCTGACGCTCAG
TGGAACGAAAACTCACGTTAAGGGATTTTGGTCATGAGATTATCAAAAAGGATCTTCACCTAGATCCTTT
TAAATTAAAAATGAAGTTTTAAATCAATCTAAAGTATATATGAGTAAACTTGGTCTGACAGTTACCAATG
CTTAATCAGTGAGGCACCTATCTCAGCGATCTGTCTATTTCGTTCATCCATAGTTGCCTGACTCCCCGTC
GTGTAGATAACTACGATACGGGAGGGCTTACCATCTGGCCCCAGTGCTGCAATGATACCGCGAGACCCAC
GCTCACCGGCTCCAGATTTATCAGCAATAAACCAGCCAGCCGGAAGGGCCGAGCGCAGAAGTGGTCCTGC
AACTTTATCCGCCTCCATCCAGTCTATTAATTGTTGCCGGGAAGCTAGAGTAAGTAGTTCGCCAGTTAAT
AGTTTGCGCAACGTTGTTGCCATTGCTACAGGCATCGTGGTGTCACGCTCGTCGTTTGGTATGGCTTCAT
TCAGCTCCGGTTCCCAACGATCAAGGCGAGTTACATGATCCCCCATGTTGTGCAAAAAAGCGGTTAGCTC
CTTCGGTCCTCCGATCGTTGTCAGAAGTAAGTTGGCCGCAGTGTTATCACTCATGGTTATGGCAGCACTG
CATAATTCTCTTACTGTCATGCCATCCGTAAGATGCTTTTCTGTGACTGGTGAGTACTCAACCAAGTCAT
TCTGAGAATAGTGTATGCGGCGACCGAGTTGCTCTTGCCCGGCGTCAATACGGGATAATACCGCGCCACA
TAGCAGAACTTTAAAAGTGCTCATCATTGGAAAACGTTCTTCGGGGCGAAAACTCTCAAGGATCTTACCG
CTGTTGAGATCCAGTTCGATGTAACCCACTCGTGCACCCAACTGATCTTCAGCATCTTTTACTTTCACCA
GCGTTTCTGGGTGAGCAAAAACAGGAAGGCAAAATGCCGCAAAAAAGGGAATAAGGGCGACACGGAAATG
TTGAATACTCATACTCTTCCTTTTTCAATATTATTGAAGCATTTATCAGGGTTATTGTCTCATGAGCGGA
TACATATTTGAATGTATTTAGAAAAATAAACAAATAGGGGTTCCGCGCACATTTCCCCGAAAAGTGCCAC
Features (pLannotate 1.2.2; 32 found; start..end, strand, type, name):
     30..458     -  rep_origin     f1 ori (sequence partly withheld): f1 bacteriophage origin of replication; arrow indicates direction of (+) strand synthesis
    463..620     -  CDS            lacZα (fragment): LacZα fragment of β-galactosidase; lacZ fragment
    623..641     +  promoter       T7 promoter: promoter for bacteriophage T7 RNA polymerase
    879..895     +  misc_feature   MCS (fragment): pBluescript multiple cloning site
   1448..1576    -  CDS            OR51A4 (fragment): O51A4_HUMAN - Experimental evidence at transcript level: Swiss-Prot protein existence level 2. Odorant receptor. From Homo sapiens (Human).
   1602..1760    -  CDS            OR51A7 (fragment): O51A7_HUMAN - Experimental evidence at transcript level: Swiss-Prot protein existence level 2. Odorant receptor. From Homo sapiens (Human).
   2123..2171    +  polyA_signal   poly(A) signal: synthetic polyadenylation signal
   2175..2193    +  enhancer       CMV enhancer (fragment): human cytomegalovirus immediate early enhancer
   2207..3388    +  promoter       EF-1α promoter: strong constitutive promoter for human elongation factor EF-1α
   3390..3426    +  misc_feature   MCS (fragment): multiple cloning site
   3446..3766    +  CDS            atpC (fragment): ATPE_BACSU - Experimental evidence at protein level: Swiss-Prot protein existence level 1. Produces ATP from ADP in the presence of a proton gradient across the membrane. From Bacillus subtilis (strain 168).
   3782..4504    +  CDS            cEGFP: cEGFP is a basic (constitutively fluorescent) green fluorescent protein published in 2008, derived from Aequorea victoria.
   4511..4576    +  CDS            atpC (fragment): ATPE_BACVZ - Protein inferred from homology: Swiss-Prot protein existence level 3. Produces ATP from ADP in the presence of a proton gradient across the membrane. From Bacillus velezensis (strain DSM 23117 / BGSC 10A6 / FZB42) (Bacillus amyloliquefaciens subsp. plantarum).
   4642..4866    +  polyA_signal   bGH poly(A) signal: bovine growth hormone polyadenylation signal
   4870..4886    +  promoter       SV40 promoter (fragment): SV40 enhancer and early promoter
   4891..5377    +  promoter       PGK promoter: mouse phosphoglycerate kinase 1 promoter
   5394..5993    +  CDS            PuroR: puromycin N-acetyltransferase; pac from Streptomyces alboniger; confers resistance to puromycin
   6080..6304    +  polyA_signal   bGH poly(A) signal: bovine growth hormone polyadenylation signal
   6356..6372    -  protein_bind   lac operator: The lac repressor binds to the lac operator to inhibit transcription in E. coli. This inhibition can be relieved by adding lactose or isopropyl-β-D-thiogalactopyranoside (IPTG). lac repressor encoded by lacI
   6380..6410    -  promoter       lac promoter: promoter for the E. coli lac operon
   6425..6446    -  protein_bind   CAP binding site: CAP binding activates transcription in the presence of cAMP. E. coli catabolite activator protein
   6459..6498    -  CDS            lacI (fragment): lac repressor; lacI; The lac repressor binds to the lac operator to inhibit transcription in E. coli. This inhibition can be relieved by adding lactose or isopropyl-β-D-thiogalactopyranoside (IPTG).
   7045..7173    -  CDS            OR51A4 (fragment): O51A4_HUMAN - Experimental evidence at transcript level: Swiss-Prot protein existence level 2. Odorant receptor. From Homo sapiens (Human).
   7199..7357    -  CDS            OR51A7 (fragment): O51A7_HUMAN - Experimental evidence at transcript level: Swiss-Prot protein existence level 2. Odorant receptor. From Homo sapiens (Human).
   7930..7948    -  promoter       T3 promoter: promoter for bacteriophage T3 RNA polymerase
   7993..8009    -  protein_bind   lac operator: The lac repressor binds to the lac operator to inhibit transcription in E. coli. This inhibition can be relieved by adding lactose or isopropyl-β-D-thiogalactopyranoside (IPTG). lac repressor encoded by lacI
   8017..8047    -  promoter       lac promoter: promoter for the E. coli lac operon
   8062..8083    -  protein_bind   CAP binding site: CAP binding activates transcription in the presence of cAMP. E. coli catabolite activator protein
   8096..8188    -  CDS            lacI (fragment): lac repressor; lacI; The lac repressor binds to the lac operator to inhibit transcription in E. coli. This inhibition can be relieved by adding lactose or isopropyl-β-D-thiogalactopyranoside (IPTG).
   8371..8959    -  rep_origin     ori: high-copy-number ColE1/pMB1/pBR322/pUC origin of replication
   9130..9990    -  CDS            AmpR: β-lactamase; bla; confers resistance to ampicillin, carbenicillin, and related antibiotics
   9991..10095   -  promoter       AmpR promoter: bla
