[The description below was written by a language model from this plasmid's Addgene catalogue record and pLannotate feature annotations shown in this document.]
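Description:
pT2MP.EF-QNA is a 10.1 kb mammalian expression plasmid built on the pT2+MCS backbone and catalogued as a Tol2 transposon vector. It is intended to integrate its cargo into the host genome when Tol2 transposase is supplied. It is maintained in E. coli through a high-copy ColE1/pUC-type origin and an ampicillin resistance gene (bla with its own promoter). An f1 origin, T7 and T3 promoters, and lacZα/lac promoter remnants point to a pBluescript-type ancestry. The automated annotation does not label the Tol2 arms. Two repeated blocks flank the expression cassettes and are annotated as fragments of human odorant receptor genes. These calls look like incidental homology hits rather than functional coding sequence, and the record does not say what these repeated blocks are.

The payload is QUEEN-NA, a synthetic protein expressed from the strong constitutive human EF-1α promoter and terminated by a bovine growth hormone polyadenylation signal. In the feature table the open reading frame appears as a GFP-derived (cEGFP) segment inserted between two portions of the Bacillus ATP synthase ε subunit (atpC). This is the layout of the QUEEN family of single-fluorescent-protein ATP indicators, in which nucleotide binding to the ε subunit alters the fluorescence of the embedded fluorescent protein. The catalogue lists this variant as a negative control for ATP measurement, but the record does not state which changes distinguish it from the ATP-responsive versions. A second cassette downstream uses the mouse PGK promoter to drive puromycin N-acetyltransferase, with its own bGH poly(A) signal, so that stably transposed mammalian cells can be selected with puromycin. The construct is typically used alongside ATP-sensing QUEEN reporters to separate ATP-independent fluorescence changes from genuine ATP signals.
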