Addgene plasmid #129306: pT2MP.EF-QNA
Purpose: Negative control for ATP measurement, Tol2 transposon
Depositing lab: Yasushi Okada. Depositing organization: RIKEN Center for Biosystems Dynamics Research, Kobe. Publication: Diversity in ATP concentrations in a single bacterial cell population revealed by quantitative single-cell imaging. Yaginuma H, Kawai S, Tabata KV, Tomiyama K, Kakizuka A, Komatsuzaki T, Noji H, Imamura H. Sci Rep. 2014 Oct 6;4:6522. doi: 10.1038/srep06522. PubMed 25283467.
Backbone
  Vector backbone: pT2+MCS
  Vector type: Mammalian Expression
  Selectable markers: Puromycin
Growth in bacteria
  Bacterial resistance: Ampicillin, 100 μg/mL
  Growth temperature: 37°C
  Growth strain: DH5alpha
  Copy number: High Copy
Gene/Insert
  Gene/Insert name: QUEEN-NA
  Species: Synthetic
  Cloning method: Restriction Enzyme; 5′ cloning site Unknown (unknown if destroyed)
Terms and licenses: Academic/Nonprofit Terms; Industry Terms: Not Available to Industry
Depositor comments: Depositor Adm #1021
How to cite: pT2MP.EF-QNA was a gift from Yasushi Okada (Addgene plasmid # 129306 ; http://n2t.net/addgene:129306 ; RRID:Addgene_129306)
