>Addgene plasmid #129306 | pT2MP.EF-QNA | addgene partial sequence | sequence record 261167 | Addgene Partial NGS Result
CAGTGAGGATGGGGCTCTAGGAATAAAATATCTTTATTTTCATTACATCTGTGTGTTGGTTTTTTGTGTG
GTCGACATTGATTATTGACTAGATCATCGCGTGAGGCTCCGGTGCCCGTCAGTGGGCAGAGCGCACATCG
CCCACAGTCCCCGAGAAGTTGGGGGGAGGGGTCGGCAATTGAACCGGTGCCTAGAGAAGGTGGCGCGGGG
TAAACTGGGAAAGTGATGTCGTGTACTGGCTCCGCCTTTTTCCCGAGGGTGGGGGAGAACCGTATATAAG
TGCAGTAGTCGCCGTGAACGTTCTTTTTCGCAACGGGTTTGCCGCCAGAACACAGGTAAGTGCCGTGTGT
GGTTCCCGCGGGCCTGGCCTCTTTACGGGTTATGGCCCTTGCGTGCCTTGAATTACTTCCACGCCCCTGG
CTGCAGTACGTGATTCTTGATCCCGAGCTTCGGGTTGGAAGTGGGTGGGAGAGTTCGAGGCCTTGCGCTT
AAGGAGCCCCTTCGCCTCGTGCTTGAGTTGAGGCCTGGCCTGGGCGCTGGGGCCGCCGCGTGCGAATCTG
GTGGCACCTTCGCGCCTGTCTCGCTGCTTTCGATAAGTCTCTAGCCATTTAAAATTTTTGATGACCTGCT
GCGACGCTTTTTTTCTGGCAAGATAGTCTTGTAAATGCGGGCCAAGATCTGCACACTGGTATTTCGGTTT
TTGGGGCCGCGGGCGGCGACGGGGCCCGTGCGTCCCAGCGCACATGTTCGGCGAGGCGGGGCCTGCGAGC
GCGGCCACCGAGAATCGGACGGGGGTAGTCTCAAGCTGGCCGGCCTGCTCTGGTGCCTGGCCTCGCGCCG
CCGTGTATCGCCCCGCCCTGGGCGGCAAGGCTGGCCCGGTCGGCACCAGTTGCGTGAGCGGAAAGATGGC
CGCTTCCCGGCCCTGCTGCAGGGAGCTCAAAATGGAGGACGCGGCGCTCGGGAGAGCGGGCGGGTGAGTC
ACCCACACAAAGGAAAAGGGCCTTTCCGTCCTCAGCCGTCGCTTCATGTGACTCCACGGAGTACCGGGCG
CCGTCCAGGCACCTCGATTAGTTCTCGAGCTTTTGGAGTACGTCGTCTTTAGGTTGGGGGGAGGGGTTTT
ATGCGATGGAGTTTCCCCACACTGAGTGGGTGGAGACTGAAGTTAGGCCAGCTTGGCACTTGATGTAATT
CTCCTTGGAATTTGCCCTTTTTGAGTTTGGATCTTGGTTCATTCTCAAGCCTCAGACAGTGGTTCAAAGT
TTTTTTCTTCCATTTCAGGTGTCGTGAGGAATTCTGCAGTCGACGGTACCGCGGGCCCGGGATCCACCGG
TCGCCACCATGGTGAAAACTGTGAAAGTGAATATAACAACCCCTGATGGGCCAGTCTACGACGCTGATAT
CGAGATGGTGTCCGTGCGGGCCGAGAGTGGTGATCTCGGCATCCTCCCCGGTCACATTCCCACAAAGGCC
CCACTGAAGATCGGAGCTGTGCGGCTGAAGAAGGACGGCCAAACCGAGATGGTCGCAGTCTCAGGCGGCA
CTGTTGAAGTGCGGCCTGACCACGTTACCATTAATGCTCAAGCCGCTGAAACAGCCGAAGGAATCGACAA
AGAGAGAGCAGAAGCCGCAAGACAGAGGGCCCAGGAGCGGCTGAACTCTCAAACCCGTTACAACAGCCAC
AACGTCTATATCATGGCCGACAAGCAGAAGAACGGCATCAAGGTGAACTTCAAGATCCGCCACAACATCG
AGGACGGCAGCGTGCAGCTCGCCGACCACTACCAGCAGAACACCCCCATCGGCGACGGCCCCGTGCTGCT
GCCCGACAACCACTACCTGAGCACCCAGTCCAAGCTGAGCAAAGACCCCAACGAGAAGCGCGATCACATG
GTCCTGCTGGAGTTCGTGACCGCCGCCGGGATCACTCTCGGCATGGACGAGCTGTACAAGGGTGGCACCG
GAGGGAGCATGGTGAGCAAGGGCGAGGAGCTGTTCACCGGGGTGGTGCCCATCCTGGTCGAGCTGGACGG
CGACGTAAACGGCCACAAGTTCAGCGTGTCCGGCGAGGGCGAGGGCGATGCCACCTACGGCAAGCTGACC
CTGAAGTTCATCTGCACCACCGGCAAGCTGCCCGTGCCCTGGCCCACCCTCGTGACCACCCTGACCTACG
GCGTGCAGTGCTTCAGCCGCTACCCCGACCACATGAAGCAGCACGACTTCTTCAAGTCCGCCATGCCCGA
AGGCTACGTCCAGGAGCGCACCATCTTCTTCAAGGACGACGGCAACTACAAGACCCGCGCCGAGGTGAAG
TTCGAGGGCGACACCCTGGTGAACCGCATCGAGCTGAAGGGCATCGACTTCAAGGAGGACGGCAACATCC
TGGGGCACAAGCTGGAGTACAACCTGGGTGACACCGATATTCGCCGGGCCGAGCTGGCACTGCAGAAGGC
CCTGAACAAGCTGGACGTGGCTGGGAAGGCAAACTGAGCGGCCGCTCGATAAGCTTGATCGATGATCTAG
AGCTCGCTGATCAGCCTCGACTGTGCCTTCTAGTTGCCAGCCATCTGTTGTTTGCCCCTCCCCCGTGCCT
TCCTTGACCCTGGAAGGTGCCACTCCCACTGTCCTTTCCTAATAAAATGAGGAAATTGCATCGCATTGTC
TGAGTAGGTGTCATTCTATTCTGGGGGGTGGGGTGGGGCAGGACAGCAAGGGGGAGGATTGGGAAGACAA
TAGCAGGCATGCTGGGGATGCGGTGGGCTCTATGGCTTCTGAGGCGGAAAGAACCTGCAGCTTTTCCCAA
GGCAGTCTGGAGCATGCGCTTTAGCAGCCCCGCTGGGCACTTGGCGCTACACAAGTGGCCTCTGGCCTCG
CACACATTCCACATCCACCGGTAGGCGCCAACCGGCTCCGTTCTTTGGTGGCCCCTTCGCGCCACCTTCT
ACTCCTCCCCTAGTCAGGAAGTTCCCCCCCGCCCCGCAGCTCGCGTCGTGCAGGACGTGACAAATGGAAG
TAGCACGTCTCACTAGTCTCGTGCAGATGGACAGCACCGCTGAGCAATGGAAGCGGGTAGGCCTTTGGGG
CAGCGGCCAATAGCAGCTTTGCTCCTTCGCTTTCTGGGCTCAGAGGCTGGGAAGGGGTGGGTCCGGGGGC
GGGCTCAGGGGCGGGCTCAGGGGCGGGGCGGGCGCCCGAAGGTCCTCCGGAGGCCCGGCATTCTGCACGC
TTCAAAAGCGCACGTCTGCCGCGCTGTTCTCCTCTTCCTCATCTCCGGGCCTTTCGACCTGTGGCCACAA
CCATGACCGAGTACAAGCCCACGGTGCGCCTCGCCACCCGCGACGACGTCCCCAGGGCCGTACGCACCCT
CGCCGCCGCGTTCGCCGACTACCCCGCCACGCGCCACACCGTCGATCCGGACCGCCACATCGAGCGGGTC
ACCGAGCTGCAAGAACTCTTCCTCACGCGCGTCGGGCTCGACATCGGCAAGGTGTGGGTCGCGGACGACG
GCGCCGCGGTGGCGGTCTGGACCACGCCGGAGAGCGTCGAAGCGGGGGCGGTGTTCGCCGAGATCGGCCC
GCGCATGGCCGAGTTGAGCGGTTCCCGGCTGGCCGCGCAGCAACAGATGGAAGGCCTCCTGGCGCCGCAC
CGGCCCAAGGAGCCCGCGTGGTTCCTGGCCACCGTCGGCGTCTCGCCCGACCACCAGGGCAAGGGTCTGG
GCAGCGCCGTCGTGCTCCCCGGAGTGGAGGCGGCCGAGCGCGCCGGGGTGCCCGCCTTCCTGGAGACCTC
CGCGCCCCGCAACCTCCCCTTCTACGAGCGGCTCGGCTTCACCGTCACCGCCGACGTCGAGGTGCCCGAA
GGACCGCGCACCTGGTGCATGACCCGCAAGCCCGGTGCCTGACGCCCGCCCCACGACCCGCAGCGCCCGA
CCGAAAGGAGCGCACGACCCCATGCATCGATGATCTAGAGCTCGCTGATCAGCCTCGACTGTGCCTTCTA
GTTGCCAGCCATCTGTTGTTTGCCCCTCCCCCGTGCCTTCCTTGACCCTGGAAGGTGCCACTCCCACTGT
CCTTTCCTAATAAAATGAGGAAATTGCATCGCATTGTCTGAGTAGGTGTCATTCTATTCTGGGGGGTGGG
GTGGGGCAGGACAGCAAGGGGGAGGATTGGGAAGACAATAGCAGGCATGCTGGGGATGCGGTGGGCTCTA
TGGCTGCAGCCCAAGCTTGGCGTAATCATGGTCATAGCTGTTTCCTGTGTGAAATTGTTATCCGCTCACA
ATTCCACACAACATACGAGCCGGAAGCATAAAGTGTAAAGCCTGGGGTGCCTAATGAGTGAGCTAACTCA
CATTAATTGCGTTGCGCTCACTGCCCGCTTTCCAGTCGGGAAACCTGTCGTGCCAGCGGATCCCTAGAGG
GACAGCCCCCCCCCAAAGCCCCCAGGGATGTAATTACGTCCCTCCCCCGCTAGGGGGCAGCAGCGAGCCG
CCCGGGGCTCCGCTCCGGTCCGGCGCTCCCCCCGCATCCCCGAGCCGGCAGCGTGCGGGGACAGCCCGGG
CACGGGGAAGGTGGCACGGGATCGCTTTCCTCTGAACGCTTCTCGCTGCTCTTTGAGCCTGCAGACACCT
GGGGGGATACGGGGAAAAAGCTTTAGGCTGAAAGAGAGATTTAGAATGACAGAATCATAGAACGGCCTGG
GTTGCAAAGGAGCACAGTGCTCATCCAGATCCAACCCCCTGCTATGTGCAGGGTCATCAACCAGCAGCCC
AGGCTGCCCAGAGCCACATCCAGCCTGGCCTTGAATGCCTGCAGGGATGGGGCATCCACAGCCTCCTTGG
GCAACCTGTTCAGTGCGTCACCACCCTCTGGGGGAAAAACTGCCTCCTCATATCCAACCCAAACCTCCCC
TGTCTCAGTGTAAAGCCATTCCCCCTTGTCCTATCAAGGGGGAGTTTGCTGTGACATTGTTGGTCTGGGG
TGACACATGTTTGCCAATTCAGTGCATCACGGAGAGGCAGATCTTGGGGATAAGGAAGTGCAGGACAGCA
TGGACGTGGGACATGCAGGTGTTGAGGGCTCTGGGACACTCTCCAAGTCACAGCGTTCAGAACAGCCTTA
AGGATAAGAAGATAGGATAGAAGGACAAAGAGCAAGTTAAAACCCAGCATGGAGAGGAGCACAAAAAGGC
CACAGACACTGCTGGTCCCTGTGTCTGAGCCTGCATGTTTGATGGTGTCTGGATGCAAGCAGAAGGGGTG
GAAGAGCTTGCCTGGAGAGATACAGCTGGGTCAGTAGGACTGGGACAGGCAGCTGGAGAATTGCCATGTA
GATGTTCATACAATCGTCAAATCATGAAGGCTGGAAAAGCCCTCCAAGATCCCCAAGACCAACCCCAACC
CACCCACCGTGCCCACTGGCCATGTCCCTCAGTGCCACATCCCCACAGTTCTTCATCACCTCCAGGGACG
GTGACCCCCCCACCTCCGTGGGCAGCTGTGCCACTGCAGCACCGCTCTTTGGAGAAGGTAAATCTTGCTA
AATCCAGCCCGACCCTCCCCTGGCACAACGTAAGGCCATTATCTCTCATCCAACTCCAGGACGGAGTCAG
TGAGGATGGGGCTCTAGCCGGACCGACGCGTCTCGATAGGGATAACAGGGTAATTGATCCAATACTCAAG
TACAATTTTAATGGAGTACTTTTTTACTTTTACTCAAGTAAGATTCTAGCCAGATACTTTTACTTTTAAT
TGAGTAAAATTTTCCCTAAGTACTTGTACTTTCACTTGAGTAAAATTTTTGAGTACTTTTTACACCTCTG
GAGCTCCAGCTTTTGTTCCCTTTAGTGAGGGTTAATTTCGAGCTTGGCGTAATCATGGTCATAGCTGTTT
CCTGTGTGAAATTGTTATCCGCTCACAATTCCACACAACATACGAGCCGGAAGCATAAAGTGTAAAGCCT
GGGGTGCCTAATGAGTGAGCTAACTCACATTAATTGCGTTGCGCTCACTGCCCGCTTTCCAGTCGGGAAA
CCTGTCGTGCCAGCTGCATTAATGAATCGGCCAACGCGCGGGGAGAGGCGGTTTGCGTATTGGGCGCTCT
TCCGCTTCCTCGCTCACTGACTCGCTGCGCTCGGTCGTTCGGCTGCGGCGAGCGGTATCAGCTCACTCAA
AGGCGGTAATACGGTTATCCACAGAATCAGGGGATAACGCAGGAAAGAACATGTGAGCAAAAGGCCAGCA
AAAGGCCAGGAACCGTAAAAAGGCCGCGTTGCTGGCGTTTTTCCATAGGCTCCGCCCCCCTGACGAGCAT
CACAAAAATCGACGCTCAAGTCAGAGGTGGCGAAACCCGACAGGACTATAAAGATACCAGGCGTTTCCCC
CTGGAAGCTCCCTCGTGCGCTCTCCTGTTCCGACCCTGCCGCTTACCGGATACCTGTCCGCCTTTCTCCC
TTCGGGAAGCGTGGCGCTTTCTCATAGCTCACGCTGTAGGTATCTCAGTTCGGTGTAGGTCGTTCGCTCC
AAGCTGGGCTGTGTGCACGAACCCCCCGTTCAGCCCGACCGCTGCGCCTTATCCGGTAACTATCGTCTTG
AGTCCAACCCGGTAAGACACGACTTATCGCCACTGGCAGCAGCCACTGGTAACAGGATTAGCAGAGCGAG
GTATGTAGGCGGTGCTACAGAGTTCTTGAAGTGGTGGCCTAACTACGGCTACACTAGAAGAACAGTATTT
GGTATCTGCGCTCTGCTGAAGCCAGTTACCTTCGGAAAAAGAGTTGGTAGCTCTTGATCCGGCAAACAAA
CCACCGCTGGTAGCGGTGGTTTTTTTGTTTGCAAGCAGCAGATTACGCGCAGAAAAAAAGGATCTCAAGA
AGATCCTTTGATCTTTTCTACGGGGTCTGACGCTCAGTGGAACGAAAACTCACGTTAAGGGATTTTGGTC
ATGAGATTATCAAAAAGGATCTTCACCTAGATCCTTTTAAATTAAAAATGAAGTTTTAAATCAATCTAAA
GTATATATGAGTAAACTTGGTCTGACAGTTACCAATGCTTAATCAGTGAGGCACCTATCTCAGCGATCTG
TCTATTTCGTTCATCCATAGTTGCCTGACTCCCCGTCGTGTAGATAACTACGATACGGGAGGGCTTACCA
TCTGGCCCCAGTGCTGCAATGATACCGCGAGACCCACGCTCACCGGCTCCAGATTTATCAGCAATAAACC
AGCCAGCCGGAAGGGCCGAGCGCAGAAGTGGTCCTGCAACTTTATCCGCCTCCATCCAGTCTATTAATTG
TTGCCGGGAAGCTAGAGTAAGTAGTTCGCCAGTTAATAGTTTGCGCAACGTTGTTGCCATTGCTACAGGC
ATCGTGGTGTCACGCTCGTCGTTTGGTATGGCTTCATTCAGCTCCGGTTCCCAACGATCAAGGCGAGTTA
CATGATCCCCCATGTTGTGCAAAAAAGCGGTTAGCTCCTTCGGTCCTCCGATCGTTGTCAGAAGTAAGTT
GGCCGCAGTGTTATCACTCATGGTTATGGCAGCACTGCATAATTCTCTTACTGTCATGCCATCCGTAAGA
TGCTTTTCTGTGACTGGTGAGTACTCAACCAAGTCATTCTGAGAATAGTGTATGCGGCGACCGAGTTGCT
CTTGCCCGGCGTCAATACGGGATAATACCGCGCCACATAGCAGAACTTTAAAAGTGCTCATCATTGGAAA
ACGTTCTTCGGGGCGAAAACTCTCAAGGATCTTACCGCTGTTGAGATCCAGTTCGATGTAACCCACTCGT
GCACCCAACTGATCTTCAGCATCTTTTACTTTCACCAGCGTTTCTGGGTGAGCAAAAACGGGAAGGCAAA
ATGCCGCAAAAAAGGGAATAAGGGCGACACGGAAATGTTGAATACTCATACTCTTCCTTTTTCAATATTA
TTGAAGCATTTATCAGGGTTATTGTCTCATGAGCGGATACATATTTGAATGTATTTAGAAAAATAAACAA
ATAGGGGTTCCGCGCACATTTCCCCGAAAAGTGCCACCTAAATTGTAAGCGTTAATATTTTGTTAAAATT
CGCGTTAAATTTTTGTTAAATCAGCTCATTTTTTAACCAATAGGCCGAAATCGGCAAAATCCCTTATAAA
TCAAAAGAATAGACCGAGATAGGGT
[37 nt withheld, positions 8146-8182]
AAAGAACGTGGACTCCAACGTCAAAGG
[49 nt withheld, positions 8210-8258]
T
[91 nt withheld, positions 8260-8350]
G
[124 nt withheld, positions 8352-8475]
CCCATTCGCCATTCAGGCTGCGCAACTGTTGGGAAGGGCGATCGGTGCGGGCCTCTTCGCTATTACGCCA
GCTGGCGAAAGGGGGATGTGCTGCAAGGCGATTAAGTTGGGTAACGCCAGGGTTTTCCCAGTCACGACGT
TGTAAAACGACGGCCAGTGAATTGTAATACGACTCACTATAGGGCGAATTGGGTACCAGAGGTGTAAAGT
ACTTGAGTAATTTTACTTGATTACTGTACTTAAGTATTATTTTTGGGGATTTTTACTTTACTTGAGTACA
ATTAAAAATCAATACTTTTACTTTTACTTAATTACATTTTTTTAGAAAAAAAAGTACTTTTTACTCCTTA
CAATTTTATTTACAGTCAAAAAGTACTTATTTTTTGGAGATCACTTGTCGAGTAGGGATAACAGGGTAAT
GATCCCCCGGGCTGCAGTCGCGACGCGTCCTAGAGGGACAGCCCCCCCCCAAAGCCCCCAGGGATGTAAT
TACGTCCCTCCCCCGCTAGGGGGCAGCAGCGAGCCGCCCGGGGCTCCGCTCCGGTCCGGCGCTCCCCCCG
CATCCCCGAGCCGGCAGCGTGCGGGGACAGCCCGGGCACGGGGAAGGTGGCACGGGATCGCTTTCCTCTG
AACGCTTCTCGCTGCTCTTTGAGCCTGCAGACACCTGGGGGGATACGGGGAAAAAGCTTTAGGCTGAAAG
AGAGATTTAGAATGACAGAATCATAGAACGGCCTGGGTTGCAAAGGAGCACAGTGCTCATCCAGATCCAA
CCCCCTGCTATGTGCAGGGTCATCAACCAGCAGCCCAGGCTGCCCAGAGCCACATCCAGCCTGGCCTTGA
ATGCCTGCAGGGATGGGGCATCCACAGCCTCCTTGGGCAACCTGTTCAGTGCGTCACCACCCTCTGGGGG
AAAAACTGCCTCCTCATATCCAACCCAAACCTCCCCTGTCTCAGTGTAAAGCCATTCCCCCTTGTCCTAT
CAAGGGGGAGTTTGCTGTGACATTGTTGGTCTGGGGTGACACATGTTTGCCAATTCAGTGCATCACGGAG
AGGCAGATCTTGGGGATAAGGAAGTGCAGGACAGCATGGACGTGGGACATGCAGGTGTTGAGGGCTCTGG
GACACTCTCCAAGTCACAGCGTTCAGAACAGCCTTAAGGATAAGAAGATAGGATAGAAGGACAAAGAGCA
AGTTAAAACCCAGCATGGAGAGGAGCACAAAAAGGCCACAGACACTGCTGGTCCCTGTGTCTGAGCCTGC
ATGTTTGATGGTGTCTGGATGCAAGCAGAAGGGGTGGAAGAGCTTGCCTGGAGAGATACAGCTGGGTCAG
TAGGACTGGGACAGGCAGCTGGAGAATTGCCATGTAGATGTTCATACAATCGTCAAATCATGAAGGCTGG
AAAAGCCCTCCAAGATCCCCAAGACCAACCCCAACCCACCCACCGTGCCCACTGGCCATGTCCCTCAGTG
CCACATCCCCACAGTTCTTCATCACCTCCAGGGACGGTGACCCCCCCACCTCCGTGGGCAGCTGTGCCAC
TGCAGCACCGCTCTTTGGAGAAGGTAAATCTTGCTAAATCCAGCCCGACCCTCCCCTGGCACAACGTAAG
GCCATTATCTCTCATCCAACTCCAGGACGGAGTCAGTGAGGATGGGGCTCTAGGAATAAAATATCTTTAT
TTTCATTACATCTGTGTGTTGGTTTTTTGTGTGGTCGACATTGATTATTGACTAGATCATCGCGTGAGGC
TCCGGTGCCCGTCAGTGGGCAGAGCGCACATCGCCCACAGTCCCCGAGAAGTTGGGGGGAGGGGTCGGCA
ATTG
